Addgene plasmid #167247: pJBL7082
Purpose: cell-free lac sensor with XylE output
Depositing lab: Julius Lucks. Depositing organization: Northwestern University. Publication: At-Home, Cell-Free Synthetic Biology Education Modules for Transcriptional Regulation and Environmental Water Quality Monitoring. Jung JK, Rasor BJ, Rybnicky GA, Silverman AD, Standeven J, Kuhn R, Granito T, Ekas HM, Wang BM, Karim AS, Lucks JB, Jewett MC. ACS Synth Biol. 2023 Oct 20;12(10):2909-2921. doi: 10.1021/acssynbio.3c00223. Epub 2023 Sep 12. PubMed 37699423.
Backbone
  Vector backbone: pJL1
  Vector type: Synthetic Biology
Growth in bacteria
  Bacterial resistance: Kanamycin, 50 μg/mL
  Growth temperature: 37°C
  Growth strain: DH5alpha
  Copy number: High Copy
Gene/Insert
  Gene/Insert name: pLac-XylE
  Species: Other
  Cloning method: Gibson Cloning
Terms and licenses: Academic/Nonprofit Terms; Industry Terms: Not Available to Industry
How to cite: pJBL7082 was a gift from Julius Lucks (Addgene plasmid # 167247 ; http://n2t.net/addgene:167247 ; RRID:Addgene_167247)
