[The description below was written by a language model from this plasmid's Addgene catalogue record and pLannotate feature annotations shown in this document.]
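Description:
pJBL7082 is a small synthetic-biology plasmid built on the pJL1 backbone, a compact vector commonly used as a DNA template for cell-free gene expression reactions. It is propagated in E. coli through a high-copy ColE1/pUC-type origin of replication and selected with kanamycin via an aph(3')-Ia (KanR) cassette, which sits on the opposite strand from the sensor cassette.

The payload, recorded as pLac-XylE, is a lactose/IPTG-responsive reporter unit. In the full plasmid sequence (about 2.8 kb), a lac UV5 promoter, an "up" mutant of the E. coli lac promoter read by the native E. coli RNA polymerase, is followed directly by a lac operator, so that transcription is blocked when LacI repressor is bound and is released when lactose or IPTG is added. No lacI gene is annotated on the plasmid, so the repressor must come from another source in the reaction. Downstream, the strong T7 gene 10 ribosome binding site drives translation of xylE from Pseudomonas putida, encoding catechol 2,3-dioxygenase, an enzyme that converts colourless catechol into a yellow product and so gives a readout visible by eye. A short annotated fragment resembling the T7 gene 10B-derived SET1 tag and a T7 terminator follow the coding sequence.

The stated purpose is a cell-free lac sensor with XylE output, associated with at-home educational modules on transcriptional regulation and water quality monitoring. A second, longer sequencing record (about 4.8 kb) filed under the same entry shows a T7 promoter driving lacZ on the same backbone. This does not match the described insert and appears to represent a different construct.
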