Features (pLannotate 1.2.2; 8 found; start..end, strand, type, name):
    343..373     +  promoter       lac UV5 promoter: E. coli lac promoter with an "up" mutation
    381..397     +  protein_bind   lac operator: The lac repressor binds to the lac operator to inhibit transcription in E. coli. This inhibition can be relieved by adding lactose or isopropyl-β-D-thiogalactopyranoside (IPTG). lac repressor encoded by lacI
    448..470     +  RBS            RBS: efficient ribosome binding site from bacteriophage T7 gene 10 (Olins and Rangwala, 1989)
    478..1398    +  CDS            xylE: XYLE1_PSEPU - Experimental evidence at protein level: Swiss-Prot protein existence level 1. From Pseudomonas putida (Arthrobacter siderocapsulatus).
   1413..1462    +  CDS            SET1 (fragment): solubility-enhancement tag derived from T7 phage gene 10B
   1470..1517    +  terminator     T7 terminator: transcription terminator for bacteriophage T7 RNA polymerase
   1535..2350    -  CDS            KanR: aminoglycoside phosphotransferase; aph(3')-Ia; confers resistance to kanamycin in bacteria or G418 (Geneticin®) in eukaryotes
   2472..293     +  rep_origin     ori (across the origin): high-copy-number ColE1/pMB1/pBR322/pUC origin of replication
>Addgene plasmid #167247 | pJBL7082 | addgene full sequence | sequence record 366447 | Addgene NGS Result
ATAAGGCGCAGCGGTCGGGCTGAACGGGGGGTTCGTGCACACAGCCCAGCTTGGAGCGAACGACCTACAC
CGAACTGAGATACCTACAGCGTGAGCTATGAGAAAGCGCCACGCTTCCCGAAGGGAGAAAGGCGGACAGG
TATCCGGTAAGCGGCAGGGTCGGAACAGGAGAGCGCACGAGGGAGCTTCCAGGGGGAAACGCCTGGTATC
TTTATAGTCCTGTCGGGTTTCGCCACCTCTGACTTGAGCGTCGATTTTTGTGATGCTCGTCAGGGGGGCG
GAGCCTATGGAAAAACGCCAGCAACGCGATCCCGCGAAATTCACTCATTAGGCACCCCAGGCTTTACACT
TTATGCTTCCGGCTCGTATAATGTGTGGAATTGTGAGCGGATAACAATTTCACACAGGAAACAGCTGAGA
CCACAACGGTTTCCCTCTAGAAATAATTTTGTTTAACTTTAAGAAGGAGATATACATATGAACAAAGGTG
TAATGCGACCGGGCCATGTGCAGCTGCGTGTACTGGACATGAGCAAGGCCCTGGAACACTACGTCGAGTT
GCTGGGCCTGATCGAGATGGACCGTGACGACCAGGGCCGTGTCTATCTGAAGGCTTGGACCGAAGTGGAT
AAGTTTTCCCTGGTGCTACGCGAGGCTGACGAGCCGGGCATGGATTTTATGGGTTTCAAGGTTGTGGATG
AGGATGCTCTCCGGCAACTGGAGCGGGATCTGATGGCATATGGCTGTGCCGTTGAGCAGCTACCCGCAGG
TGAACTGAACAGTTGTGGCCGGCGCGTGCGCTTCCAGGCCCCCTCCGGGCATCACTTCGAGTTGTATGCA
GACAAGGAATATACTGGAAAGTGGGGTTTGAATGACGTCAATCCCGAGGCATGGCCGCGCGATCTGAAAG
GTATGGCGGCTGTGCGTTTCGACCACGCCCTCATGTATGGCGACGAATTGCCGGCGACCTATGACCTGTT
CACCAAGGTGCTCGGTTTCTATCTGGCCGAACAGGTGCTGGACGAAAATGGCACGCGCGTCGCCCAGTTT
CTCAGTCTGTCGACCAAGGCCCACGACGTGGCCTTCATTCACCATCCGGAAAAAGGCCGCCTCCATCATG
TGTCCTTCCACCTCGAAACCTGGGAAGACTTGCTTCGCGCCGCCGACCTGATCTCCATGACCGACACATC
TATCGATATCGGCCCAACCCGCCACGGCCTCACTCACGGCAAGACCATCTACTTCTTCGACCCGTCCGGT
AACCGCAACGAAGTGTTCTGCGGGGGAGATTACAACTACCCGGACCACAAACCGGTGACCTGGACCACCG
ACCAGCTGGGCAAGGCGATCTTTTACCACGACCGCATTCTCAACGAACGATTCATGACCGTGCTGACCTA
AGTCGTCGACCGGCTGCTAACAAAGCCCGAAAGGAAGCTGAGTTGGCTGCTGCCACCGCTGAGCAATAAC
TAGCATAACCCCTTGGGGCCTCTAAACGGGTCTTGAGGGGTTTTTTGCTGAAAGCCAATTCTGATTAGAA
AAACTCATCGAGCATCAAATGAAACTGCAATTTATTCATATCAGGATTATCAATACCATATTTTTGAAAA
AGCCGTTTCTGTAATGAAGGAGAAAACTCACCGAGGCAGTTCCATAGGATGGCAAGATCCTGGTATCGGT
CTGCGATTCCGACTCGTCCAACATCAATACAACCTATTAATTTCCCCTCGTCAAAAATAAGGTTATCAAG
TGAGAAATCACCATGAGTGACGACTGAATCCGGTGAGAATGGCAAAAGCTTATGCATTTCTTTCCAGACT
TGTTCAACAGGCCAGCCATTACGCTCGTCATCAAAATCACTCGCATCAACCAAACCGTTATTCATTCGTG
ATTGCGCCTGAGCGAGACGAAATACGCGATCGCTGTTAAAAGGACAATTACAAACAGGAATCGAATGCAA
CCGGCGCAGGAACACTGCCAGCGCATCAACAATATTTTCACCTGAATCAGGATATTCTTCTAATACCTGG
AATGCTGTTTTCCCGGGGATCGCAGTGGTGAGTAACCATGCATCATCAGGAGTACGGATAAAATGCTTGA
TGGTCGGAAGAGGCATAAATTCCGTCAGCCAGTTTAGTCTGACCATCTCATCTGTAACATCATTGGCAAC
GCTACCTTTGCCATGTTTCAGAAACAACTCTGGCGCATCGGGCTTCCCATACAATCGATAGATTGTCGCA
CCTGATTGCCCGACATTATCGCGAGCCCATTTATACCCATATAAATCAGCATCCATGTTGGAATTTAATC
GCGGCTTCGAGCAAGACGTTTCCCGTTGAATATGGCTCATAACACCCCTTGTATTACTGTTTATGTAAGC
AGACAGTTTTATTGTTCATGATGATATATTTTTATCTTGTGCAATGTAACATCAGAGATTTTGAGACACA
ACGTGAGATCAAAGGATCTTCTTGAGATCCTTTTTTTCTGCGCGTAATCTGCTGCTTGCAAACAAAAAAA
CCACCGCTACCAGCGGTGGTTTGTTTGCCGGATCAAGAGCTACCAACTCTTTTTCCGAAGGTAACTGGCT
TCAGCAGAGCGCAGATACCAAATACTGTTCTTCTAGTGTAGCCGTAGTTAGGCCACCACTTCAAGAACTC
TGTAGCACCGCCTACATACCTCGCTCTGCTAATCCTGTTACCAGTGGCTGCTGCCAGTGGCGATAAGTCG
TGTCTTACCGGGTTGGACTCAAGACGATAGTTACCGG
