Features (pLannotate 1.2.2; 7 found; start..end, strand, type, name):
   2201..2221    -  RBS            RBS: efficient ribosome binding site from bacteriophage T7 gene 10 (Olins and Rangwala, 1989)
   2254..2272    -  promoter       T7 promoter: promoter for bacteriophage T7 RNA polymerase
   2300..2888    -  rep_origin     ori: high-copy-number ColE1/pMB1/pBR322/pUC origin of replication
   3010..3825    +  CDS            KanR: aminoglycoside phosphotransferase; aph(3')-Ia; confers resistance to kanamycin in bacteria or G418 (Geneticin®) in eukaryotes
   3843..3890    -  terminator     T7 terminator: transcription terminator for bacteriophage T7 RNA polymerase
   3898..3947    -  CDS            SET1 (fragment): solubility-enhancement tag derived from T7 phage gene 10B
   3959..2191    -  CDS            lacZ (across the origin): β-galactosidase; lacZ
>Addgene plasmid #167247 | pJBL7082 Sequencing Result | analyzer sequence | sequence record 353623
GCGTCACACTGAGGTTTTCCGCCAGACGCCACTGCTGCCAGGCGCTGATGTGCCCGGCTTCTGACCATGC
GGTCGCGTTCGGTTGCACTACGCGTACTGTGAGCCAGAGTTGCCCGGCGCTCTCCGGCTGCGGTAGTTCA
GGCAGTTCAATCAACTGTTTACCTTGTGGAGCGACATCCAGAGGCACTTCACCGCTTGCCAGCGGCTTAC
CATCCAGCGCCACCATCCAGTGCAGGAGCTCGTTATCGCTATGACGGAACAGGTATTCGCTGGTCACTTC
GATGGTTTGCCCGGATAAACGGAACTGGAAAAACTGCTGCTGGTGTTTTGCTTCCGTCAGCGCTGGATGC
GGCGTGCGGTCGGCAAAGACCAGACCGTTCATACAGAACTGGCGATCGTTCGGCGTATCGCCAAAATCAC
CGCCGTAAGCCGACCACGGGTTGCCGTTTTCATCATATTTAATCAGCGACTGATCCACCCAGTCCCAGAC
GAAGCCGCCCTGTAAACGGGGATACTGACGAAACGCCTGCCAGTATTTAGCGAAACCGCCAAGACTGTTA
CCCATCGCGTGGGCGTATTCGCAAAGGATCAGCGGGCGCGTCTCTCCAGGTAGCGAAAGCCATTTTTTGA
TGGACCATTTCGGCACAGCCGGGAAGGGCTGGTCTTCATCCACGCGCGCGTACATCGGGCAAATAATATC
GGTGGCCGTGGTGTCGGCTCCGCCGCCTTCATACTGCACCGGGCGGGAAGGATCGACAGATTTGATCCAG
CGATACAGCGCGTCGTGATTAGCGCCGTGGCCTGATTCATTCCCCAGCGACCAGATGATCACACTCGGGT
GATTACGATCGCGCTGCACCATTCGCGTTACGCGTTCGCTCATCGCCGGTAGCCAGCGCGGATCATCGGT
CAGACGATTCATTGGCACCATGCCGTGGGTTTCAATATTGGCTTCATCCACCACATACAGGCCGTAGCGG
TCGCACAGCGTGTACCACAGCGGATGGTTCGGATAATGCGAACAGCGCACGGCGTTAAAGTTGTTCTGCT
TCATCAGCAGGATATCCTGCACCATCGTCTGCTCATCCATGACCTGACCATGCAGAGGATGATGCTCGTG
ACGGTTAACGCCTCGAATCAGCAACGGCTTGCCGTTCAGCAGCAGCAGACCATTTTCAATCCGCACCTCG
CGGAAACCGACATCGCAGGCTTCTGCTTCAATCAGCGTGCCGTCGGCGGTGTGCAGTTCAACCACCGCAC
GATAGAGATTTGGGATTTCGGCGCTCCACAGTTTCGGGTTTTCGACGTTCAGACGTAGTGTGACGCGATC
GGCATAACCACCACGCTCATCGATAATTTCACCGCCGAAAGGCGCGGTGCCGCTGGCGACCTGCGTTTCA
CCCTGCCATAAAGAAACTGTTACCCGTAGGTAGTCACGCAACTCGCCGCACATCTGAACTTCAGCCTCCA
GTACAGCGCGGCTGAAATCATCATTAAAGCGAGTGGCAACATGGAAATCGCTGATTTGTGTAGTCGGTTT
ATGCAGCAACGAGACGTCACGGAAAATGCCGCTCATCCGCCACATATCCTGATCTTCCAGATAACTGCCG
TCACTCCAGCGCAGCACCATCACCGCGAGGCGGTTTTCTCCGGCGCGTAAAAATGCGCTCAGGTCAAATT
CAGACGGCAAACGACTGTCCTGGCCGTAACCGACCCAGCGCCCGTTGCACCACAGATGAAACGCCGAGTT
AACGCCATCAAAAATAATTCGCGTCTGGCCTTCCTGTAGCCAGCTTTCATCAACATTAAATGTGAGCGAG
TAACAACCCGTCGGATTCTCCGTGGGAACAAACGGCGGATTGACCGTAATGGGATAGGTCACGTTGGTGT
AGATGGGCGCATCGTAACCGTGCATCTGCCAGTTTGAGGGGACGACGACAGTATCGGCCTCAGGAAGATC
GCACTCCAGCCAGCTTTCCGGCACCGCTTCTGGTGCCGGAAACCAGGCAAAGCGCCATTCGCCATTCAGG
CTGCGCAACTGTTGGGAAGGGCGATCGGTGCGGGCCTCTTCGCTATTACGCCAGCTGGCGAAAGGGGGAT
GTGCTGCAAGGCGATTAAGTTGGGTAACGCCAGGGTTTTCCCAGTCACGACGTTGTAAAACGACGGCCAG
TGAATCCGTAATCATGGTCATAGATCCTTCCTCCTTCTTAAAGTTAAACAAAATTATTTCTAGAGGGAAA
CCGTTGTGGTCTCCCTATAGTGAGTCGTATTAATTTCGCGGGATCGCGTTGCTGGCGTTTTTCCATAGGC
TCCGCCCCCCTGACGAGCATCACAAAAATCGACGCTCAAGTCAGAGGTGGCGAAACCCGACAGGACTATA
AAGATACCAGGCGTTTCCCCCTGGAAGCTCCCTCGTGCGCTCTCCTGTTCCGACCCTGCCGCTTACCGGA
TACCTGTCCGCCTTTCTCCCTTCGGGAAGCGTGGCGCTTTCTCATAGCTCACGCTGTAGGTATCTCAGTT
CGGTGTAGGTCGTTCGCTCCAAGCTGGGCTGTGTGCACGAACCCCCCGTTCAGCCCGACCGCTGCGCCTT
ATCCGGTAACTATCGTCTTGAGTCCAACCCGGTAAGACACGACTTATCGCCACTGGCAGCAGCCACTGGT
AACAGGATTAGCAGAGCGAGGTATGTAGGCGGTGCTACAGAGTTCTTGAAGTGGTGGCCTAACTACGGCT
ACACTAGAAGAACAGTATTTGGTATCTGCGCTCTGCTGAAGCCAGTTACCTTCGGAAAAAGAGTTGGTAG
CTCTTGATCCGGCAAACAAACCACCGCTGGTAGCGGTGGTTTTTTTGTTTGCAAGCAGCAGATTACGCGC
AGAAAAAAAGGATCTCAAGAAGATCCTTTGATCTCACGTTGTGTCTCAAAATCTCTGATGTTACATTGCA
CAAGATAAAAATATATCATCATGAACAATAAAACTGTCTGCTTACATAAACAGTAATACAAGGGGTGTTA
TGAGCCATATTCAACGGGAAACGTCTTGCTCGAAGCCGCGATTAAATTCCAACATGGATGCTGATTTATA
TGGGTATAAATGGGCTCGCGATAATGTCGGGCAATCAGGTGCGACAATCTATCGATTGTATGGGAAGCCC
GATGCGCCAGAGTTGTTTCTGAAACATGGCAAAGGTAGCGTTGCCAATGATGTTACAGATGAGATGGTCA
GACTAAACTGGCTGACGGAATTTATGCCTCTTCCGACCATCAAGCATTTTATCCGTACTCCTGATGATGC
ATGGTTACTCACCACTGCGATCCCCGGGAAAACAGCATTCCAGGTATTAGAAGAATATCCTGATTCAGGT
GAAAATATTGTTGATGCGCTGGCAGTGTTCCTGCGCCGGTTGCATTCGATTCCTGTTTGTAATTGTCCTT
TTAACAGCGATCGCGTATTTCGTCTCGCTCAGGCGCAATCACGAATGAATAACGGTTTGGTTGATGCGAG
TGATTTTGATGACGAGCGTAATGGCTGGCCTGTTGAACAAGTCTGGAAAGAAATGCATAAGCTTTTGCCA
TTCTCACCGGATTCAGTCGTCACTCATGGTGATTTCTCACTTGATAACCTTATTTTTGACGAGGGGAAAT
TAATAGGTTGTATTGATGTTGGACGAGTCGGAATCGCAGACCGATACCAGGATCTTGCCATCCTATGGAA
CTGCCTCGGTGAGTTTTCTCCTTCATTACAGAAACGGCTTTTTCAAAAATATGGTATTGATAATCCTGAT
ATGAATAAATTGCAGTTTCATTTGATGCTCGATGAGTTTTTCTAATCAGAATTGGCTTTCAGCAAAAAAC
CCCTCAAGACCCGTTTAGAGGCCCCAAGGGGTTATGCTAGTTATTGCTCAGCGGTGGCAGCAGCCAACTC
AGCTTCCTTTCGGGCTTTGTTAGCAGCCGGTCGACTTATTATTTTTGACACCAGACCAACTGGTAATGGT
AGCGACCGGCGCTCAGCTGAAATTCCGCCGATACTGACGGGCTCCAGGAGTCGTCGCCACCAATCCCCAT
ATGGAAACCGTCGATATTCAGCCATGTGCCTTCTTCCGCGTGCAGCAGATGGCGATGGCTGGTTTCCATC
AGTTGCTGTTGACTGTAGCGGCTGATGTTGAACTGGAAGTCGCCGCGCCACTGGTGTGGGCCATAATTCA
ATTCGCGCGTCCCGCAGCGCAGACCGTTTTCGCTCGGGAAGACGTACGGGGTATACATGTCTGACAATGG
CAGATCCCAGCGGTCAAAACAGGCGGCAGTAAGGCGGTCGGGACAGTTTTCTTGCGGCCCTAATCCGAGC
CAGTTTACCCGCTCTGCTACCTGCGCCAGCTGGCAGTTCAGGCCAATCCGCGCCGGATGCGGTGTATCGC
TCGCCACTTCAACATCAACGGTAATCGCCATTTGACCACTACCATCAATCCGGTAGGTTTTCCGGCTGAT
AAATAAGGTTTTCCCCTGATGCTGCCACGCGTGAGCGGTCGTAATCAGCACCGCATCAGCAAGTGTATCT
GCCGTGCACTGCAACAACGCTGCTTCGGCCTGGTAATGGCCCGCCGCCTTCCAGCGTTCGACCCAGGCGT
TAGGGTCAATGCGGGTCGCTTCACTTACGCCAATGTCGTTATCCAGCGGTGCACGGGTGAACTGATCGCG
CAGCGGCGTCAGCAGTTGTTTTTTATCGCCAATCCACATCTGTGAAAGAAAGCCTGACTGGCGGTTAAAT
TGCCAACGCTTATTACCCAGCTCGATGCAAAAATCCATTTCGCTGGTGGTCAGATGCGGGATGGCGTGGG
ACGCGGCGGGGA
